>Addgene plasmid #208158 | AiP12845 - pAAV-AiE0641m-minBG-SYFP2-WPRE3-BGHpA (Alias: CN2845) | addgene full sequence | sequence record 411033 | Addgene NGS Result
CCTGCAGGCAGCTGCGCGCTCGCTCGCTCACTGAGGCCGCCCGGGCGTCGGGCGACCTTTGGTCGCCCGG
CCTCAGTGAGCGAGCGAGCGCGCAGAGAGGGAGTGGCCAACTCCATCACTAGGGGTTCCTGCGGCCGCAC
GCGTAAGCATGAATGGCCTCTCAGGATGGAAGGGGGGCGGGGAGAGAAGAAAGCCGGTCAGAGGCAGCAG
TTGCTTTTAAGAATATGTAAGATTTCTAGTTTCTGAGGTGCTGTGTTATAGCAGCTTTAAGCAAGACCTA
ACAATTTGTTAAATACTTCATCTCCAAACAGTGGTGGGTACTACAGTTTCATGAGCAGCAGATAATAGAT
TCTGTTTATTCGCCAACAATACCGACACTGTTTCGCCCCGGACTGCAAGTGGCTGAGCCATCTGGCTCCT
ATCTCCACAGTAAAACATTGTCCGTGACACAAAAAATGACTACATCCCCAGGACAAACTAGTGTGACCTC
TAAATAAAGCCTTCCTCTGAAGCTATGATATCACACTGCACAGGGGACACCAGCACAATTGAATCTGGTC
ACCAAAAGCCCAAGTGAGATAGGACTATGTAAATGGGATTTTATAGGAGACGTTTTGTCCTCTGTGCAAA
CCATCGAGATCCGTCCACAGCACTGAAACATCTTTTTCATTCACCCTGAGGACAACAGTGTGCTTCTTTC
TGGGGGGTTGGCAGTCCTCTTTCTCCGGCCCCAGGCCGAGGAAGCACACATCCGTGTCCCAGAGGTGGAG
CTCGGGCTGGGCATAAAAGTCAGGGCAGAGCCATCTATTGCTTACATTTGCTTCTGGGATCCAGATCTTT
CGAAGCTAGCGCTACCGGTCGCCACCATGGTGAGCAAGGGCGAGGAGCTGTTCACCGGGGTGGTGCCCAT
CCTGGTCGAGCTGGACGGCGACGTAAACGGCCACAAGTTCAGCGTGTCCGGCGAGGGCGAGGGCGATGCC
ACCTACGGCAAGCTGACCCTGAAGCTGATCTGCACCACCGGCAAGCTGCCCGTGCCCTGGCCCACCCTCG
TGACCACCCTGGGCTACGGCGTGCAGTGCTTCGCCCGCTACCCCGACCACATGAAGCAGCACGACTTCTT
CAAGTCCGCCATGCCCGAAGGCTACGTCCAGGAGCGCACCATCTTCTTCAAGGACGACGGCAACTACAAG
ACCCGCGCCGAGGTGAAGTTCGAGGGCGACACCCTGGTGAACCGCATCGAGCTGAAGGGCATCGACTTCA
AGGAGGACGGCAACATCCTGGGGCACAAGCTGGAGTACAACTACAACAGCCACAACGTCTATATCACCGC
CGACAAGCAGAAGAACGGCATCAAGGCCAACTTCAAGATCCGCCACAACATCGAGGACGGCGGCGTGCAG
CTCGCCGACCACTACCAGCAGAACACCCCCATCGGCGACGGCCCCGTGCTGCTGCCCGACAACCACTACC
TGAGCTACCAGTCCAAGCTGAGCAAAGACCCCAACGAGAAGCGCGATCACATGGTCCTGCTGGAGTTCGT
GACCGCCGCCGGGATCACTCTCGGCATGGACGAGCTGTACAAGTAAGTCGACGGCGCGCCGCGGCCGCGA
ATTCGATATCATAATCAACCTCTGGATTACAAAATTTGTGAAAGATTGACTGGTATTCTTAACTATGTTG
CTCCTTTTACGCTATGTGGATACGCTGCTTTAATGCCTTTGTATCATGCTATTGCTTCCCGTATGGCTTT
CATTTTCTCCTCCTTGTATAAATCCTGGTTAGTTCTTGCCACGGCGGAACTCATCGCCGCCTGCCTTGCC
CGCTGCTGGACAGGGGCTCGGCTGTTGGGCACTGACAATTCCGTGGCTCGAGAGATCTTCGACTGTGCCT
TCTAGTTGCCAGCCATCTGTTGTTTGCCCCTCCCCCGTGCCTTCCTTGACCCTGGAAGGTGCCACTCCCA
CTGTCCTTTCCTAATAAAATGAGGAAATTGCATCGCATTGTCTGAGTAGGTGTCATTCTATTCTGGGGGG
TGGGGTGGGGCAGGACAGCAAGGGGGAGGATTGGGAAGACAATAGCAGGCATGAGATCTCACGTGCGGAC
CGAGCGGCCGCAGGAACCCCTAGTGATGGAGTTGGCCACTCCCTCTCTGCGCGCTCGCTCGCTCACTGAG
GCCGGGCGACCAAAGGTCGCCCGACGCCCGGGCTTTGCCCGGGCGGCCTCAGTGAGCGAGCGAGCGCGCA
GCTGCCTGCAGGGGCGCCTGATGCGGTATTTTCTCCTTACGCATCTGTGCGGTATTTCACACCGCATA
[95 nt withheld, positions 2309-2403]
T
[46 nt withheld, positions 2405-2450]
C
[141 nt withheld, positions 2452-2592]
CCTTTGACGTTGGAGTCCACGTTCTTT
[37 nt withheld, positions 2620-2656]
ACTCTATCTCGGGCTATTCTTTTGATTTATAAGGGATTTTGCCGATTTCGGTCTATTGGTTAAAAAATGA
GCTGATTTAACAAAAATTTAACGCGAATTTTAACAAAATATTAACGTTTACAATTTTATGGTGCACTCTC
AGTACAATCTGCTCTGATGCCGCATAGTTAAGCCAGCCCCGACACCCGCCAACACCCGCTGACGCGCCCT
GACGGGCTTGTCTGCTCCCGGCATCCGCTTACAGACAAGCTGTGACCGTCTCCGGGAGCTGCATGTGTCA
GAGGTTTTCACCGTCATCACCGAAACGCGCGAGACGAAAGGGCCTCGTGATACGCCTATTTTTATAGGTT
AATGTCATGATAATAATGGTTTCTTAGACGTCAGGTGGCACTTTTCGGGGAAATGTGCGCGGAACCCCTA
TTTGTTTATTTTTCTAAATACATTCAAATATGTATCCGCTCATGAGACAATAACCCTGATAAATGCTTCA
ATAATATTGAAAAAGGAAGAGTATGAGTATTCAACATTTCCGTGTCGCCCTTATTCCCTTTTTTGCGGCA
TTTTGCCTTCCTGTTTTTGCTCACCCAGAAACGCTGGTGAAAGTAAAAGATGCTGAAGATCAGTTGGGTG
CACGAGTGGGTTACATCGAACTGGATCTCAACAGCGGTAAGATCCTTGAGAGTTTTCGCCCCGAAGAACG
TTTTCCAATGATGAGCACTTTTAAAGTTCTGCTATGTGGCGCGGTATTATCCCGTATTGACGCCGGGCAA
GAGCAACTCGGTCGCCGCATACACTATTCTCAGAATGACTTGGTTGAGTACTCACCAGTCACAGAAAAGC
ATCTTACGGATGGCATGACAGTAAGAGAATTATGCAGTGCTGCCATAACCATGAGTGATAACACTGCGGC
CAACTTACTTCTGACAACGATCGGAGGACCGAAGGAGCTAACCGCTTTTTTGCACAACATGGGGGATCAT
GTAACTCGCCTTGATCGTTGGGAACCGGAGCTGAATGAAGCCATACCAAACGACGAGCGTGACACCACGA
TGCCTGTAGCAATGGCAACAACGTTGCGCAAACTATTAACTGGCGAACTACTTACTCTAGCTTCCCGGCA
ACAATTAATAGACTGGATGGAGGCGGATAAAGTTGCAGGACCACTTCTGCGCTCGGCCCTTCCGGCTGGC
TGGTTTATTGCTGATAAATCTGGAGCCGGTGAGCGTGGGTCTCGCGGTATCATTGCAGCACTGGGGCCAG
ATGGTAAGCCCTCCCGTATCGTAGTTATCTACACGACGGGGAGTCAGGCAACTATGGATGAACGAAATAG
ACAGATCGCTGAGATAGGTGCCTCACTGATTAAGCATTGGTAACTGTCAGACCAAGTTTACTCATATATA
CTTTAGATTGATTTAAAACTTCATTTTTAATTTAAAAGGATCTAGGTGAAGATCCTTTTTGATAATCTCA
TGACCAAAATCCCTTAACGTGAGTTTTCGTTCCACTGAGCGTCAGACCCCGTAGAAAAGATCAAAGGATC
TTCTTGAGATCCTTTTTTTCTGCGCGTAATCTGCTGCTTGCAAACAAAAAAACCACCGCTACCAGCGGTG
GTTTGTTTGCCGGATCAAGAGCTACCAACTCTTTTTCCGAAGGTAACTGGCTTCAGCAGAGCGCAGATAC
CAAATACTGTTCTTCTAGTGTAGCCGTAGTTAGGCCACCACTTCAAGAACTCTGTAGCACCGCCTACATA
CCTCGCTCTGCTAATCCTGTTACCAGTGGCTGCTGCCAGTGGCGATAAGTCGTGTCTTACCGGGTTGGAC
TCAAGACGATAGTTACCGGATAAGGCGCAGCGGTCGGGCTGAACGGGGGGTTCGTGCACACAGCCCAGCT
TGGAGCGAACGACCTACACCGAACTGAGATACCTACAGCGTGAGCTATGAGAAAGCGCCACGCTTCCCGA
AGGGAGAAAGGCGGACAGGTATCCGGTAAGCGGCAGGGTCGGAACAGGAGAGCGCACGAGGGAGCTTCCA
GGGGGAAACGCCTGGTATCTTTATAGTCCTGTCGGGTTTCGCCACCTCTGACTTGAGCGTCGATTTTTGT
GATGCTCGTCAGGGGGGCGGAGCCTATGGAAAAACGCCAGCAACGCGGCCTTTTTACGGTTCCTGGCCTT
TTGCTGGCCTTTTGCTCACATGT
Features (pLannotate 1.2.2; 14 found; start..end, strand, type, name):
     12..39      +  repeat_region  AAV2 ITR (fragment): inverted terminal repeat of adeno-associated virus serotype 2 inverted
     68..95      +  repeat_region  AAV2 ITR (fragment): inverted terminal repeat of adeno-associated virus serotype 2 inverted
    867..1583    +  CDS            SYFP2: SYFP2 is a basic (constitutively fluorescent) yellow fluorescent protein published in 2006, derived from Aequorea victoria. It is reported to be a very rapidly-maturing monomer with moderate acid sensitivity.
   1623..1780    +  misc_feature   WPRE (fragment): woodchuck hepatitis virus posttranscriptional regulatory element
   1786..1866    +  misc_feature   WPRE (fragment): woodchuck hepatitis virus posttranscriptional regulatory element
   1883..1994    +  polyA_signal   bGH poly(A) signal: bovine growth hormone polyadenylation signal
   2112..2252    +  repeat_region  AAV2 ITR: inverted terminal repeat of adeno-associated virus serotype 2 inverted
   2257..2308    -  misc_feature   bom (fragment): basis of mobility region from pBR322
   2327..2782    +  rep_origin     f1 ori (sequence partly withheld): f1 bacteriophage origin of replication; arrow indicates direction of (+) strand synthesis
   2783..2832    -  misc_feature   bom (fragment): basis of mobility region from pBR322
   2934..2969    -  CDS            rop (fragment): Rop protein, which maintains plasmids at low copy number; rop
   3064..3168    +  promoter       AmpR promoter: bla
   3169..4029    +  CDS            AmpR: β-lactamase; bla; confers resistance to ampicillin, carbenicillin, and related antibiotics
   4200..4788    +  rep_origin     ori: high-copy-number ColE1/pMB1/pBR322/pUC origin of replication
