[The description below was written by a language model from this plasmid's Addgene catalogue record and pLannotate feature annotations shown in this document.]
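Description:
AiP12845 - pAAV-AiE0641m-minBG-SYFP2-WPRE3-BGHpA (alias CN2845) is a recombinant AAV transfer plasmid of about 4.8 kb, built on an rAAV backbone to package an enhancer-driven fluorescent reporter for delivery to brain tissue. It is propagated in E. coli as a high-copy plasmid from a ColE1/pUC-type origin with ampicillin selection through the β-lactamase gene and its own promoter. The backbone also carries an f1 phage origin and small remnants of pBR322 bom and rop sequences. A recombination-deficient growth strain is recorded, which is a common choice for keeping AAV inverted terminal repeats intact.

The payload sits between AAV2 ITRs, which provide the cis signals for genome replication and encapsidation. The right-hand ITR is annotated in full, whereas the left-hand one is detected only as two short fragments. According to the construct name and catalogue fields, the enhancer element AiE0641m is placed upstream of a minimal beta-globin promoter. Neither is annotated in the feature table, but the unannotated stretch between the left ITR and the coding sequence is where they would be expected to lie. A minimal promoter has little activity alone, so expression should depend largely on the enhancer's cell-type specificity. This unit drives SYFP2, a fast-maturing monomeric yellow fluorescent protein derived from Aequorea victoria. It is followed by WPRE3, a shortened woodchuck hepatitis virus posttranscriptional element (annotated as two WPRE fragments) that boosts transcript expression, and by the bovine growth hormone polyadenylation signal.

The stated purpose is direct, recombinase-independent expression of SYFP2 in oligodendrocytes after AAV production. The construct belongs to a collection of enhancer AAVs for genetic access to cortical cell types.
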