Addgene plasmid #208158: AiP12845 - pAAV-AiE0641m-minBG-SYFP2-WPRE3-BGHpA (Alias: CN2845)
Purpose: Direct-expressing SYFP2 in oligodendrocytes AAV Virus
Depositing lab: Allen Institute for Brain Science & Jonathan Ting. Depositing organization: Allen Institute. Publication: A suite of enhancer AAVs and transgenic mouse lines for genetic access to cortical cell types. Ben-Simon Y, Hooper M, Narayan S, Daigle TL, Dwivedi D, Way SW, Oster A, Stafford DA, Mich JK, Taormina MJ, Martinez RA, Opitz-Araya X, Roth JR, Alexander JR, Allen S, Amster A, Arbuckle J, Ayala A, Baker PM, Bakken TE, Barcelli T, Barta S, Bendrick J, Bertagnolli D, Bielstein C, Bishwakarma P, Bowlus J, Boyer G, Brouner K, Casian B, Casper T, Chakka AB, Chakrabarty R, Chance RK, Chavan S, Clark M, Colbert K, Collman F, Daniel S, Departee M, DiValentin P, Donadio N, Dotson N, Egdorf T, Fliss T, Gabitto M, Garcia J, Gary A, Gasperini M, Gloe J, Goldy J, Gore BB, Graybuck L, Greisman N, Haeseleer F, Halterman C, Haradon Z, Hastings SD, Helback O, Ho W, Hockemeyer D, Huang C, Huff S, Hunker A, Johansen N, Jones D, Juneau Z, Kalmbach B, Kannan M, Khem S, Kussick E, Kutsal R, Larsen R, Lee C, Lee AY, Leibly M, Lenz GH, Li S, Liang E, Lusk N, Madigan Z, Malloy J, Malone J, McCue R, Melchor J, Mollenkopf T, Moosman S, Morin E, Newman D, Ng L, Ngo K, Omstead V, Otto S, Oyama A, Pena N, Pham T, Phillips E, Pom CA, Potekhina L, Ransford S, Ray PL, Rette D, Reynoldson C, Rimorin C, Rocha D, Ruiz A, Sanchez REA, Sawyer L, Sedeno-Cortes A, Sevigny JP, Shapovalova N, Shepard N, Shulga L, Sigler AR, Siverts L, Soliman S, Somasundaram S, Staats B, Stewart K, Szelenyi E, Tieu M, Trader C, Tran A, van Velthoven CTJ, Walker M, Wang Y, Weed N, Wirthlin M, Wood T, Wynalda B, Yao Z, Zhou T, Ariza J, Dee N, Reding M, Ronellenfitch K, Mufti S, Sunkin SM, Smith KA, Esposito L, Waters J, Thyagarajan B, Yao S, Lein ES, Zeng H, Levi BP, Ngai J, Ting JT, Tasic B. Cell. 2025 May 16:S0092-8674(25)00513-6. doi: 10.1016/j.cell.2025.05.002. PubMed 40403729.
Backbone
  Vector backbone: rAAV
  Backbone manufacturer: Allen Institute for Brain Science
  Vector type: AAV
Growth in bacteria
  Bacterial resistance: Ampicillin, 100 μg/mL
  Growth temperature: 37°C
  Growth strain: NEB Stable
  Copy number: High Copy
Gene/Insert
  Gene/Insert name: SYFP2
  Species: Synthetic
  Insert size (bp): 720
  Mutation: NA
  Promoter: Beta Globin minimal promoter
  Cloning method: Restriction Enzyme; 5′ cloning site Unknown (unknown if destroyed)
Terms and licenses: Academic/Nonprofit Terms; Industry Terms: Not Available to Industry
Depositor comments: Funded by the Brain Initiative. Please visit https://doi.org/10.1101/2023.09.20.558718 for bioRxiv preprint.
How to cite: AiP12845 - pAAV-AiE0641m-minBG-SYFP2-WPRE3-BGHpA (Alias: CN2845) was a gift from Allen Institute for Brain Science & Jonathan Ting (Addgene plasmid # 208158 ; http://n2t.net/addgene:208158 ; RRID:Addgene_208158)
